Addgene plasmid #231259: pAVEC0_N-Renilla
Purpose: (Empty Backbone) For expressing fusion proteins with N terminally tagged Renilla luciferase in plants
Depositing lab: Jacob Brunkard. Depositing organization: University of Wisconsin, Madison. Publication: Seamless, modular binary vectors for plant cell and molecular biology. Greenhalgh R, Horner W, Klimpel KA, Chatterjee S, Scarpin MR, Brunkard JO. Plant Biotechnol J. 2025 Jun 26. doi: 10.1111/pbi.70233. PubMed 40574375.
Backbone
  Vector backbone: Backbone assembled from fragments of pENTR, pEG103, and NPTII
  Vector type: Plant Expression, Luciferase
  Tag / fusion protein: Renilla (N terminal on insert)
Growth in bacteria
  Bacterial resistance: Kanamycin, 50 μg/mL
  Growth temperature: 37°C
  Growth strain: DH5alpha
  Copy number: Unknown
Gene/Insert
  Gene/Insert name: None
  Mutation: N/A
  Tag / fusion protein: Renilla (N terminal on insert)
Terms and licenses: Academic/Nonprofit Terms; Industry Terms: Not Available to Industry
Depositor comments: No gene inserted in primary locus, this is a vector backbone.
How to cite: pAVEC0_N-Renilla was a gift from Jacob Brunkard (Addgene plasmid # 231259 ; http://n2t.net/addgene:231259 ; RRID:Addgene_231259)
