[The description below was written by a language model from this plasmid's Addgene catalogue record and pLannotate feature annotations shown in this document.]
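Description:
pAVEC0_N-Renilla is an empty binary vector backbone for plant expression, designed to produce proteins fused at their N terminus to Renilla luciferase. According to the record, it was assembled from fragments of pENTR, pEG103 and NPTII and belongs to a set of modular binary vectors for plant cell and molecular biology. The 7.3 kb plasmid carries two replication systems. A high-copy ColE1/pUC-type origin supports propagation in E. coli. The pVS1 module (oriV, the RepA replication protein and the StaA stability protein) is the kind typically used for stable maintenance in Agrobacterium. Bacterial selection is by kanamycin, through an aph(3')-Ia aminoglycoside phosphotransferase gene.

The expression cassette is driven by a CaMV 35S promoter preceded by an additional 35S fragment, an arrangement consistent with a duplicated-enhancer form of this strong constitutive promoter. The tobacco mosaic virus Ω leader follows and acts as a translational enhancer. Next comes the Renilla luciferase coding sequence, and a CaMV polyadenylation signal fragment terminates the unit. No gene is present at the primary locus. A coding sequence of interest would presumably be placed between the luciferase and the terminator so that the tag lies N-terminal to the insert, although the record does not describe the cloning site or method.

Two tandem left-border T-DNA repeats are annotated upstream of the cassette. The automated annotation does not identify a right border or a plant selectable marker, so the full extent of the T-DNA cannot be defined from this table. The resulting fusions suit luminescence-based readouts in plants, such as quantifying protein levels. The record does not name specific assays.
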