Features (pLannotate 1.2.2; 12 found; start..end, strand, type, name):
      1..589     +  rep_origin     ori: high-copy-number ColE1/pMB1/pBR322/pUC origin of replication
    827..1456    +  CDS            pVS1 StaA: stability protein from the Pseudomonas plasmid pVS1 (Heeb et al., 2000)
   1885..2958    +  CDS            pVS1 RepA: replication protein from the Pseudomonas plasmid pVS1 (Heeb et al., 2000)
   3024..3218    +  rep_origin     pVS1 oriV: origin of replication for the Pseudomonas plasmid pVS1 (Heeb et al., 2000)
   3385..3408    +  misc_feature   LB T-DNA repeat: left border repeat from octopine Ach5 T-DNA
   3430..3453    +  misc_feature   LB T-DNA repeat: left border repeat from octopine Ach5 T-DNA
   4164..4464    +  promoter       CaMV 35S promoter (fragment): strong constitutive promoter from cauliflower mosaic virus
   4465..4806    +  promoter       CaMV 35S promoter: strong constitutive promoter from cauliflower mosaic virus
   4822..4877    +  misc_feature   TMV Ω: translational enhancer from the tobacco mosaic virus 5'-leader sequence (Gallie et al., 1988)
   4893..5825    +  CDS            LUCI_RENRE: Experimental evidence at protein level: Swiss-Prot protein existence level 1. Upon binding the substrate, the enzyme catalyzes an oxygenation, producing a very short-lived hydroperoxide that cyclizes into a dioxetanone structure, which collapses, releasing a CO(2) molecule. The spontaneous breakdown of the dioxetanone releases the energy (about 50 kcal/mole) that is necessary to generate the excited state of the coelenteramide product, which is the singlet form of the monoanion. In vivo the product undergoes the process of nonradiative energy transfer to an accessory protein, a green fluoresce
   6001..6160    +  polyA_signal   CaMV poly(A) signal (fragment): cauliflower mosaic virus polyadenylation signal
   6376..7185    +  CDS            KanR: aminoglycoside phosphotransferase; aph(3')-Ia; confers resistance to kanamycin in bacteria or G418 (Geneticin®) in eukaryotes
>Addgene plasmid #231259 | pAVEC0_N-Renilla | addgene full sequence | sequence record 461051 | Addgene NGS Result
TTGAGATCCTTTTTTTCTGCGCGTAATCTGCTGCTTGCAAACAAAAAAACCACCGCTACCAGCGGTGGTT
TGTTTGCCGGATCAAGAGCTACCAACTCTTTTTCCGAAGGTAACTGGCTTCAGCAGAGCGCAGATACCAA
ATACTGTTCTTCTAGTGTAGCCGTAGTTAGGCCACCACTTCAAGAACTCTGTAGCACCGCCTACATACCT
CGCTCTGCTAATCCTGTTACCAGTGGCTGCTGCCAGTGGCGATAAGTCGTGTCTTACCGGGTTGGACTCA
AGACGATAGTTACCGGATAAGGCGCAGCGGTCGGGCTGAACGGGGGGTTCGTGCACACAGCCCAGCTTGG
AGCGAACGACCTACACCGAACTGAGATACCTACAGCGTGAGCTATGAGAAAGCGCCACGCTTCCCGAAGG
GAGAAAGGCGGACAGGTATCCGGTAAGCGGCAGGGTCGGAACAGGAGAGCGCACGAGGGAGCTTCCAGGG
GGAAACGCCTGGTATCTTTATAGTCCTGTCGGGTTTCGCCACCTCTGACTTGAGCGTCGATTTTTGTGAT
GCTCGTCAGGGGGGCGGAGCCTATGGAAAAACGCCAGCAACGCGGCCTTTTTACGGTTCCTGGCCTTTTG
CTGGCCTTTTGCTCACATGTTCTTTCCTGCGTTATCCCCTGATTCTGTGGATAACCGTATTACCGCCTTT
GAGTGACTGAAGAACCGAGCGCCGCCGTCTAAAAAGGTGATGTGTATTTGAGTAAAACAGCTTGCGTCAT
GCGGTCGCTGCGTATATGATGCGATGAGTAAATAAACAAATACGCAAGGGGAACGCATGAAGGTTATCGC
TGTACTTAACCAGAAAGGCGGGTCAGGCAAGACGACCATCGCAACCCATCTAGCCCGCGCCCTGCAACTC
GCCGGGGCCGATGTTCTGTTAGTCGATTCCGATCCCCAGGGCAGTGCCCGCGATTGGGCGGCCGTGCGGG
AAGATCAACCGCTAACCGTTGTCGGCATCGACCGCCCGACGATTGACCGCGACGTGAAGGCCATCGGCCG
GCGCGACTTCGTAGTGATCGACGGAGCGCCCCAGGCGGCGGACTTGGCTGTGTCCGCGATCAAGGCAGCC
GACTTCGTGCTGATTCCGGTGCAGCCAAGCCCTTACGACATATGGGCCACCGCCGACCTGGTGGAGCTGG
TTAAGCAGCGCATTGAGGTCACGGATGGAAGGCTACAAGCGGCCTTTGTCGTGTCGCGGGCGATCAAAGG
CACGCGCATCGGCGGTGAGGTTGCCGAGGCGCTGGCCGGGTACGAGCTGCCCATTCTTGAGTCCCGTATC
ACGCAGCGCGTGAGCTACCCAGGCACTGCCGCCGCCGGCACAACCGTTCTTGAATCAGAACCCGAGGGCG
ACGCTGCCCGCGAGGTCCAGGCGCTGGCCGCTGAAATTAAATCAAAACTCATTTGAGTTAATGAGGTAAA
GAGAAAATGAGCAAAAGCACAAACACGCTAAGTGCCGGCCGTCCGAGCGCACGCAGCAGCAAGGCTGCAA
CGTTGGCCAGCCTGGCAGACACGCCAGCCATGAAGCGGGTCAACTTTCAGTTGCCGGCGGAGGATCACAC
CAAGCTGAAGATGTACGCGGTACGCCAAGGCAAGACCATTACCGAGCTGCTATCTGAATACATCGCGCAG
CTACCAGAGTAAATGAGCAAATGAATAAATGAGTAGATGAATTTTAGCGGCTAAAGGAGGCGGCATGGAA
AATCAAGAACAACCAGGCACCGACGCCGTGGAATGCCCCATGTGTGGAGGAACGGGCGGTTGGCCAGGCG
TAAGCGGCTGGGTTGCCTGCCGGCCCTGCAATGGCACTGGAACCCCCAAGCCCGAGGAATCGGCGTGAGC
GGTCGCAAACCATCCGGCCCGGTACAAATCGGCGCGGCGCTGGGTGATGACCTGGTGGAGAAGTTGAAGG
CCGCGCAGGCCGCCCAGCGGCAACGCATCGAGGCAGAAGCACGCCCCGGTGAATCGTGGCAAGCGGCCGC
TGATCGAATCCGCAAAGAATCCCGGCAACCGCCGGCAGCCGGTGCGCCGTCGATTAGGAAGCCGCCCAAG
GGCGACGAGCAACCAGATTTTTTCGTTCCGATGCTCTATGACGTGGGCACCCGCGATAGTCGCAGCATCA
TGGACGTGGCCGTTTTCCGTCTGTCGAAGCGTGACCGACGAGCTGGCGAGGTGATCCGCTACGAGCTTCC
AGACGGGCACGTAGAGGTTTCCGCAGGGCCGGCCGGCATGGCCAGTGTGTGGGATTACGACCTGGTACTG
ATGGCGGTTTCCCATCTAACCGAATCCATGAACCGATACCGGGAAGGGAAGGGAGACAAGCCCGGCCGCG
TGTTCCGTCCACACGTTGCGGACGTACTCAAGTTCTGCCGGCGAGCCGATGGCGGAAAGCAGAAAGACGA
CCTGGTAGAAACCTGCATTCGGTTAAACACCACGCACGTTGCCATGCAGCGTACGAAGAAGGCCAAGAAC
GGCCGCCTGGTGACGGTATCCGAGGGTGAAGCCTTGATTAGCCGCTACAAGATCGTAAAGAGCGAAACCG
GGCGGCCGGAGTACATCGAGATCGAGCTAGCTGATTGGATGTACCGCGAGATCACAGAAGGCAAGAACCC
GGACGTGCTGACGGTTCACCCCGATTACTTTTTGATCGATCCCGGCATCGGCCGTTTTCTCTACCGCCTG
GCACGCCGCGCCGCAGGCAAGGCAGAAGCCAGATGGTTGTTCAAGACGATCTACGAACGCAGTGGCAGCG
CCGGAGAGTTCAAGAAGTTCTGTTTCACCGTGCGCAAGCTGATCGGGTCAAATGACCTGCCGGAGTACGA
TTTGAAGGAGGAGGCGGGGCAGGCTGGCCCGATCCTAGTCATGCGCTACCGCAACCTGATCGAGGGCGAA
GCATCCGCCGGTTCCTAATGTACGGAGCAGATGCTAGGGCAAATTGCCCTAGCAGGGGAAAAAGGTCGAA
AAGGTCTCTTTCCTGTGGATAGCACGTACATTGGGAACCCAAAGCCGTACATTGGGAACCGGAACCCGTA
CATTGGGAACCCAAAGCCGTACATTGGGAACCGGTCACACATGTAAGTGACTGATATAAAAGAGAAAAAA
GGCGATTTTTCCGCCTAAAACTCTTTAAAACTTATTAAAACTCTTAAAACCCGCCTGGCCTGTGCATAAC
TGTCTGGCCAGCGCACAGCCGAAGAGCTGCAAAAAGCGCCTACCCTTCGGTCGCTGCGCTCCCTACGCCC
CGCCGCTTCGCGTCGGCCTATCGCGGCCGCTGGCCGCTCAAAAATGGCTGGCCTACGGCCAGGCAATCTA
CCAGCGCGCGGACAAGCTAGGATTGGCAGGATATATTCAGTTGTAAATGCGAGCTGTTGGCTGGCTGGTG
GCAGGATATATTCAGTTGTAAATAAATTGACGCTTAGACAACTTAATAACACATTGCGGACGTTTTTAAT
GTACTGAATTAACGCCGAATTAATTCGAGCTCTCTAGAATCGTCGACTCGAGACTAGAGCCAAGCTGATC
TCCTTTGCCCCGGAGATCACCATGGACGACTTTCTCTATCTCTACGATCTAGGAAGAAAGTTCGACGGAG
AAGGTGACGATACCATGTTCACCACCGATAATGAGAAGATTAGCCTCTTCAATTTCAGAAAGAATGCTGA
CCCACAGATGGTTAGAGAGGCTTACGCGGCAGGTCTCATCAAGACGATCTACCCGAGTAATAATCTCCAG
GAGATCAAATACCTTCCCAAGAAGGTTAAAGATGCAGTCAAAAGATTCAGGACTAACTGCATCAAGAACA
CAGAGAAAGATATATTTCTCAAGATCAGAAGTACTATTCCAGTATGGACGATTCAAGGCTTGCTTCATAA
ACCAAGGCAAGTAATAGAGATTGGAGTCTCTAAGAAAGTAGTTCCTACTGAATCAAAGGCCATGGAGTCA
AAAATTCAGATCGAGGATCTAACAGAACTCGCCGTGAAGACTGGCGAACAGTTCATACAGAGTCTTTTAC
GACTCAATGACAAGAAGAAAATCTTCGTCAACATGGTGGAGCACGACACTCTCGTCTACTCCAAGAATAT
CAAAGATACAGTCTCAGAAGACCAAAGGGCTATTGAGACTTTTCAACAAAGGGTAATATCGGGAAACCTC
CTCGGATTCCATTGCCCAGCTATCTGTCACTTCATCAAAAGGACAGTAGAAAAGGAAGGTGGCACCTACA
AATGCCATCATTGCGATAAAGGAAAGGCTATCGTTCAAGATGCCTCTGCCGACAGTGGTCCCAAAGATGG
ACCCCCACCCACGAGGAGCATCGTGGAAAAAGAAGACGTTCCAACCACGTCTTCAAAGCAAGTGGATTGA
TGTGATATCTCCACTGACGTAAGGGATGACGCACAATCCCACTATCCTTCGCAATGAGACTTTTCAACAA
AGGGTAATATCGGGAAACCTCCTCGGATTCCATTGCCCAGCTATCTGTCACTTCATCAAAAGGACAGTAG
AAAAGGAAGGTGGCACCTACAAATGCCATCATTGCGATAAAGGAAAGGCTATCGTTCAAGATGCCTCTGC
CGACAGTGGTCCCAAAGATGGACCCCCACCCACGAGGAGCATCGTGGAAAAAGAAGACGTTCCAACCACG
TCTTCAAAGCAAGTGGATTGATGTGATATCTCCACTGACGTAAGGGATGACGCACAATCCCACTATCCTT
CGCAAGACCCTTCCTCTATATAAGGAAGTTCATTTCATTTGGAGAGAGGCCTATTTTTACAACAATTACC
AACAACAACAAACAACAAACAACATTACAATTACTATTTACAATTACAGGCCTCCCGGGACCATGGCTTC
CAAGGTATATGATCCCGAACAGAGAAAGAGGATGATCACTGGTCCTCAGTGGTGGGCTAGGTGTAAGCAG
ATGAATGTTCTTGATTCATTCATCAATTACTACGATTCTGAGAAGCATGCTGAGAATGCTGTTATCTTCC
TTCATGGTAATGCAGCTTCTTCTTACCTCTGGAGACATGTTGTTCCTCATATCGAGCCTGTTGCTAGATG
TATCATTCCTGATCTCATTGGAATGGGAAAGTCTGGAAAGTCTGGAAATGGATCTTACAGATTATTAGAT
CATTACAAGTACCTTACTGCTTGGTTCGAGCTTCTTAACCTTCCTAAGAAGATTATTTTTGTTGGACATG
ATTGGGGAGCTTGTCTTGCTTTCCACTACTCTTACGAGCACCAGGATAAGATTAAGGCTATTGTTCACGC
TGAGTCTGTTGTTGATGTTATTGAGTCTTGGGATGAATGGCCTGATATTGAAGAAGATATTGCTCTCATC
AAGTCTGAAGAAGGAGAAAAGATGGTTCTCGAAAACAACTTCTTCGTTGAGACTATGCTTCCATCTAAGA
TCATGAGGAAGCTTGAGCCAGAGGAGTTCGCTGCTTACTTGGAACCTTTCAAGGAGAAAGGAGAGGTTAG
GAGACCTACTCTTTCTTGGCCAAGAGAGATTCCACTTGTTAAGGGAGGAAAGCCAGATGTGGTTCAGATT
GTGAGAAACTACAACGCCTACCTTAGAGCTTCTGATGATTTGCCAAAGATGTTCATTGAGAGTGATCCAG
GTTTCTTTAGCAACGCTATCGTTGAAGGTGCTAAGAAGTTTCCAAACACTGAGTTTGTGAAGGTCAAGGG
TTTGCATTTCTCTCAGGAGGATGCTCCTGATGAGATGGGTAAATACATCAAATCTTTCGTGGAGAGAGTT
TTGAAGAACGAGCAGGGGTCAGGAAGCGAAACACCAGGAACATCAGAAAGTGCAACACCAGAATCTGGAT
CCGGCTCTGAAACTCCTGGTACTAGTGAATCGGCTACCCCTGAATCAGGGTCCTGATCACGGCCATGCTA
GAGTCCGCAAAAATCACCAGTCTCTCTCTACAAATCTATCTCTCTCTATTTTTCTCCAGAATAATGTGTG
AGTAGTTCCCAGATAAGGGAATTAGGGTTCTTATAGGGTTTCGCTCATGTGTTGAGCATATAAGAAACCC
TTAGTATGTATTTGTATTTGTAAAATACTTCTATCAATAAAATTTCTAATTCCTAAAACCAAAATCCAGT
GACCTGGTAACCTGGCAGGATATATGCGGTTGTAATTTTGGCAGGATATATGCGGTTGTAATTCATTTTT
ATTGTCTAAATTTCTGTATTTGTTTGTTTGCAATTAGATCCACGTTGTGTCTCAAAATCTCTGATGTTAC
ATTGCACAAGATAAAAATATATCATCATGAACAATAAAACTGTCTGCTTACATAAACAGTAATACAAGGG
GTGTTATGAGCCATATTCAACGGGAAACGTCGAGGCCGCGATTAAATTCCAACATGGATGCTGATTTATA
TGGGTATAAATGGGCTCGCGATAATGTCGGGCAATCAGGTGCGACAATCTATCGCTTGTATGGGAAGCCC
GATGCGCCAGAGTTGTTTCTGAAACATGGCAAAGGTAGCGTTGCCAATGATGTTACAGATGAGATGGTCA
GACTAAACTGGCTGACGGAATTTATGCCTCTTCCGACCATCAAGCATTTTATCCGTACTCCTGATGATGC
ATGGTTACTCACCACTGCGATCCCCGGAAAAACAGCATTCCAGGTATTAGAAGAATATCCTGATTCAGGT
GAAAATATTGTTGATGCGCTGGCAGTGTTCCTGCGCCGGTTGCATTCGATTCCTGTTTGTAATTGTCCTT
TTAACAGCGATCGCGTATTTCGTCTCGCTCAGGCGCAATCACGAATGAATAACGGTTTGGTTGATGCGAG
TGATTTTGATGACGAGCGTAATGGCTGGCCTGTTGAACAAGTCTGGAAAGAAATGCATAAACTTTTGCCA
TTCTCACCGGATTCAGTCGTCACTCATGGTGATTTCTCACTTGATAACCTTATTTTTGACGAGGGGAAAT
TAATAGGTTGTATTGATGTTGGACGAGTCGGAATCGCAGACCGATACCAGGATCTTGCCATCCTATGGAA
CTGCCTCGGTGAGTTTTCTCCTTCATTACAGAAACGGCTTTTTCAAAAATATGGTATTGATAATCCTGAT
ATGAATAAATTGCAGTTTCATTTGATGCTCGATGAGTTTTTCTAATCAGAATTGGTTAATTGGTTGTAAC
ACTGGCAGAGCATTACGCTGACTTGACGGGACGGCGCAAGCTCATGACCAAAATCCCTTAACGTGAGTTA
CGCGTCGTTCCACTGAGCGTCAGACCCCGTAGAAAAGATCAAAGGATCTTC
